>Addgene plasmid #177640 | pZS217 | addgene full sequence | sequence record 348525 | Addgene NGS Result
GACTCGCTGCGCTCGGTCGTTCGGCTGCGGCGAGCGGTATCAGCTCACTCAAAGGCGGTAATACGGTTAT
CCACAGAATCAGGGGATAACGCAGGAAAGAACATGTGAGCAAAAGGCCAGCAAAAGGCCAGGAACCGTAA
AAAGGCCGCGTTGCTGGCGTTTTTCCATAGGCTCCGCCCCCCTGACGAGCATCACAAAAATCGACGCTCA
AGTCAGAGGTGGCGAAACCCGACAGGACTATAAAGATACCAGGCGTTTCCCCCTGGAAGCTCCCTCGTGC
GCTCTCCTGTTCCGACCCTGCCGCTTACCGGATACCTGTCCGCCTTTCTCCCTTCGGGAAGCGTGGCGCT
TTCTCATAGCTCACGCTGTAGGTATCTCAGTTCGGTGTAGGTCGTTCGCTCCAAGCTGGGCTGTGTGCAC
GAACCCCCCGTTCAGCCCGACCGCTGCGCCTTATCCGGTAACTATCGTCTTGAGTCCAACCCGGTAAGAC
ACGACTTATCGCCACTGGCAGCAGCCACTGGTAACAGGATTAGCAGAGCGAGGTATGTAGGCGGTGCTAC
AGAGTTCTTGAAGTGGTGGCCTAACTACGGCTACACTAGAAGAACAGTATTTGGTATCTGCGCTCTGCTG
AAGCCAGTTACCTTCGGAAAAAGAGTTGGTAGCTCTTGATCCGGCAAACAAACCACCGCTGGTAGCGGTG
GTTTTTTTGTTTGCAAGCAGCAGATTACGCGCAGAAAAAAAGGATCTCAAGAAGATCCTTTGATCTTTTC
TACGGGGTCTGACGCTCAGTGGAACGAAAACTCACGTTAAGGGATTTTGGTCATGAGATTATCAAAAAGG
ATCTTCACCTAGATCCTTTTAAATTAAAAATGAAGTTTTAAATCAATCTAAAGTATATATGAGTAAACTT
GGTCTGACAGTTACCAATGCTTAATCAGTGAGGCACCTATCTCAGCGATCTGTCTATTTCGTTCATCCAT
AGTTGCCTGACTCCCCGTCGTGTAGATAACTACGATACGGGAGGGCTTACCATCTGGCCCCAGTGCTGCA
ATGATACCGCGAGACCCACGCTCACCGGCTCCAGATTTATCAGCAATAAACCAGCCAGCCGGAAGGGCCG
AGCGCAGAAGTGGTCCTGCAACTTTATCCGCCTCCATCCAGTCTATTAATTGTTGCCGGGAAGCTAGAGT
AAGTAGTTCGCCAGTTAATAGTTTGCGCAACGTTGTTGCCATTGCTACAGGCATCGTGGTGTCACGCTCG
TCGTTTGGTATGGCTTCATTCAGCTCCGGTTCCCAACGATCAAGGCGAGTTACATGATCCCCCATGTTGT
GCAAAAAAGCGGTTAGCTCCTTCGGTCCTCCGATCGTTGTCAGAAGTAAGTTGGCCGCAGTGTTATCACT
CATGGTTATGGCAGCACTGCATAATTCTCTTACTGTCATGCCATCCGTAAGATGCTTTTCTGTGACTGGT
GAGTACTCAACCAAGTCATTCTGAGAATAGTGTATGCGGCGACCGAGTTGCTCTTGCCCGGCGTCAATAC
GGGATAATACCGCGCCACATAGCAGAACTTTAAAAGTGCTCATCATTGGAAAACGTTCTTCGGGGCGAAA
ACTCTCAAGGATCTTACCGCTGTTGAGATCCAGTTCGATGTAACCCACTCGTGCACCCAACTGATCTTCA
GCATCTTTTACTTTCACCAGCGTTTCTGGGTGAGCAAAAACAGGAAGGCAAAATGCCGCAAAAAAGGGAA
TAAGGGCGACACGGAAATGTTGAATACTCATACTCTTCCTTTTTCAATATTATTGAAGCATTTATCAGGG
TTATTGTCTCATGAGCGGATACATATTTGAATGTATTTAGAAAAATAAACAAATAGGGGTTCCGCGCACA
TTTCCCCGAAAAGTGCCACCTAAATTGTAAGCGTTAATATTTTGTTAAAATTCGCGTTAAATTTTTGTTA
AATCAGCTCATTTTTTAACCAATAGGCCGAAATCGGCAAAATCCCTTATAAATCAAAAGAATAGACCGAG
ATAGGGT
[37 nt withheld, positions 2038-2074]
AAAGAACGTGGACTCCAACGTCAAAGG
[49 nt withheld, positions 2102-2150]
T
[91 nt withheld, positions 2152-2242]
G
[124 nt withheld, positions 2244-2367]
CCCATTCGCCATTCAGGCTGCGCAACTGTTGGGAAGGGCGATCGGTGCGGGCCTCTTCGCTATTACGCCA
GTCGACCGCCAATTCAATATGGCGTATATGGACTCATGCCAATTCAATATGGTGGATCTGGACCTGTGCC
AATTCAATATGGCGTATATGGACTCGTGCCAATTCAATATGGTGGATCTGGACCCCAGCCAATTCAATAT
GGCGGACTTGGCACCATGCCAATTCAATATGGCGGACCTGGCACTGTGCCAACTGGGGAGGGGTCTACTT
GGCACGGTGCCAAGTTTGAGGAGGGGTCTTGGCCCTGTGCCAAGTCCGCCATATTGAATTGGCATGGTGC
CAATAATGGCGGCCATATTGGCTATATGCCAGGATCAATATATAGGCAATATCCAATATGGCCCTATGCC
AATATGGCTATTGGCCAGGTTCAATACTATGTATTGGCCCTATGCCATATAGTATTCCATATATGGGTTT
TCCTATTGACGTAGATAGCCCCTCCCAATGGGCGGTCCCATATACCATATATGGGGCTTCCTAATACCGC
CCATAGCCACTCCCCCATTGACGTCAATGGTCTCTATATATGGTCTTTCCTATTGACGTCATATGGGCGG
TCCTATTGACGTATATGGCGCCTCCCCCATTGACGTCAATTACGGTAAATGGCCCGCCTGGCTCAATGCC
CATTGACGTCAATAGGACCACCCACCATTGACGTCAATGGGATGGCTCATTGCCCATTCATATCCGTTCT
CACGCCCCCTATTGACGTCAATGACGGTAAATGGCCCACTTGGCAGTACATCAATATCTATTAATAGTAA
CTTGGCAAGTACATTACTATTGGAAGTACGCCAGGGTACATTGGCAGTACTCCCATTGACGTCAATGGCG
GTAAATGGCCCGCGATGGCTGCCAAGTACATCCCCATTGACGTCAATGGGGAGGGGCAATGACGCAAATG
GGCGTTCCATTGACGTAAATGGGCGGTAGGCGTGCCTAATGGGAGGTCTATATAAGCAATGCTCGTTTAG
GGAACCGCCATTCTGCCTGGGGACGTCGGAGCAAGCTTGATTTAGGTGACACTATAGAATACAAGCTACT
TGTTCTTTTTGCAGGATCCACTAGTGGCGCGCCATGGAGGAAACGAAGATAATATACCACATAGACGATG
AGGACACCCCGTACCTTGTGAAGTTGCCAATTCCTGCGGACCAAGTGACATTAGGCGATTTTAAGAATGT
TCTCAATCGGCCCAACTACAAATTCTTCTTCAAGTCTATGGACGATGATTTCGGCGTTGTCAAAGAAGAA
ATTGTAGAAGATGAGGCCAAGCTGCCATGCTTCAACGGCCGGGTGGTATCCTGGCTCGTCCCGGCCGACA
GCAGCACAGGAGCGCCATCGGACACGGGGTCGCAATGCCAAAGCGAAGCACCCTCAGACATGCAGCCACC
CATGGAACGGACGGGCGGCATCGGCGACTCGCGACCGCCTTCTTTCCATGCGAATGCACCAGGAAGCACA
GACAAACTCAGCGACACAGAAACAGAATCGGTCATCAGCTCAAGAAGAGGGAGACACCAAAGTTCAAGGA
GGGACAGACATCATAATGATTTTTCTCGTCCGAAGAGGGACCACCATCGGAGCGGTCATGGGTACGAAAG
CTCCTCCACGTTAATGAGCAGCGACATCGAGTCTACGAGTTACTTCGATTCCACAGACGACGACAGCAGA
TTTAGTAGTGCAACAGAGCGAAGCAGCTCATCACGATTAATGCGCAGCAAACACAGGAAACGGCGGCGGA
GACCGCGCATGCCTCAAGTCCAGCGTGCCTCTTCTTTTAGCAGTATAACAGACTCTACTATGTCACTCAA
CATTATCACAGTAACCTTAAATTTGGACAAAATTAACTTCTTGGGTATCAGCATTGTTGGTCAAAGCAAC
AAGGGCGGGGACGGTGGGATCTACGTGGGCTCGATCATGAAGGGGGGTGCGGTAGCAGCGGACGGCAGGA
TCGAGCCAGGCGACATGATCCTGCAGGTCAACGAAGTCAGCTTTGAGAACATGAGCAACGATGATGCCGT
CAGGGTACTACGAGAAGCTGTGCACCAGCCAGGGCCCATCAAACTTGTCGTTGCTAAGTGCTGGGATCCT
TCACCTAAGGGTTACTTCACAATCCCTAGGAGTGAGCCAGTCCGGCCGATTGATCCCGGTGCGTGGGTGG
CCCACACCAACGCCATGAAAGTGGCCGCGTACCACGGTCAAGCAGGACCGGTCAGTCCCTCCATGACCTC
AATGACGTCCGGCAGCTCTTCACTAACCAGCTCTATCCCCGAGTCCGAAAGATTGGAGGATTTCGGCCCA
CTGTCAATCAACTCGGACTTGAACACCATCGTGCGTGCCATGGCGGCCCCGGACTCTGGCCTGGACATCA
GAGACCGCATGTGGCTCAAGATTACCATTCCAAACGCTTTCCTAGGTTCTGATGTTGTGGAATGGCTGTA
CAATCGTGTGGAGGGTTTCACAGATCGGCGAGATGCCAGGAAGTATGCCTGCAACCTCCTCAAGGCGGGC
TACATCCGACACACCGTCAACAAGATCACCTTCTCCGAGCAGTGCTACTACATCTTTGGAGACCTGTGCG
GAAACATGGCGGCCCTGTCGCTGGGTGACGACACCCCAGAAGTGGACCAGGACACCCTGGCGCCTCTCCC
CCAGCACTGGATGCCCCCCGGCCAGCTACCCCCAAATATACCCACGGCCCCTCCCCTCCCCTACCAGCCC
ATAGGCTATTCCCAGTTTGACACGGCCAGCTACACCAGTTTTGGAAACGGGAGCGTAGGCAGTGCCGGAA
GTGGAGGAAGCAGTGGTTCAGGCCACAGCCAAGACCACAAGGACCGGAAAGGCCGCAGCAAAGGCAGCTC
TGGCAGCGAATCGGACGCCACCTCCATCATCAGCCGGTCAACGGCGAGAGGGGACCTACCCATGCGTGCC
GACGGCTCCCTGCGGGGCGACACGCCCCCTATGTCCGTCAACTCCATGCCCATGGGCGTGGCCATCCCCC
CGATGGGTCAAATGACAGGGCTCGCACAGGCCAGCGAGATTGCAAGAATGGGCCGGCCAGCGATCGCCGG
ACATCGATTGATGAGTAAAGGAGAAGAACTTTTCACTGGAGTTGTCCCAATTCTTGTTGAATTAGATGGT
GATGTTAATGGGCACAAATTTTCTGTCAGTGGAGAGGGTGAAGGTGATGCAACATACGGAAAACTTACCC
TTAAATTTATTTGCACTACTGGAAAACTACCTGTTCCATGGCCAACACTTGTCACTACTCTCACTTATGG
TGTTCAATGCTTTTCAAGATACCCAGATCATATGAAACGGCATGACTTTTTCAAGAGTGCCATGCCCGAA
GGTTATGTACAGGAAAGAACTATATTTTTCAAAGATGACGGGAACTACAAGACACGTGCTGAAGTCAAGT
TTGAAGGTGATACCCTTGTTAATAGAATCGAGTTAAAAGGTATTGATTTTAAAGAAGATGGAAACATTCT
TGGACACAAATTGGAATACAACTATAACTCACACAATGTATACATCATGGCAGACAAACAAAAGAATGGA
ATCAAAGTTAACTTCAAAATTAGACACAACATTGAAGATGGAAGCGTTCAACTAGCAGACCATTATCAAC
AAAATACTCCAATTGGCGATGGCCCTGTCCTTTTACCAGACAACCATTACCTGTCCACACAATCTGCCCT
TTCGAAAGATCCCAACGAAAAGAGAGACCACATGGTCCTTCTTGAGTTTGTAACAGCTGCTGGGATTACA
CATGGCATGGATGAACTATACAAATAAGAATTCAAGGCCTCTCGAGCCTCTAGAACTATAGTGAGTCGTA
TTACGTAGATCCAGACATGATAAGATACATTGATGAGTTTGGACAAACCACAACTAGAATGCAGTGAAAA
AAATGCTTTATTTGTGAAATTTGTGATGCTATTGCTTTATTTGTAACCATTATAAGCTGCAATAAACAAG
TTAACAACAACAATTGCATTCATTTTATGTTTCAGGTTCAGGGGGAGGTGTGGGAGGTTTTTTAATTCGC
GGCCGCGGCGCCAATGCATTGGGCCCGGTACCCAGCTTTTGTTCCCTTTAGTGAGGGTTAATTGCGCGCT
TGGCGTAATCATGGTCATAGCTGTTTCCTGTGTGAAATTGTTATCCGCTCACAATTCCACACAACATACG
AGCCGGGAGCATAAAGTGTAAAGCCTGGGGTGCCTAATGAGTGAGCTAACTCACATTAATTGCGTTGCGC
TCACTGCCCGCTTTCCAGTCGGGAAACCTGTCGTGCCAGCTGCATTAATGAATCGGCCAACGCGCGGGGA
GAGGCGGTTTGCGTATTGGGCGCTCTTCCGCTTCCTCGCTCACT
Features (pLannotate 1.2.2; 16 found; start..end, strand, type, name):
    162..750     -  rep_origin     ori: high-copy-number ColE1/pMB1/pBR322/pUC origin of replication
    921..1781    -  CDS            AmpR: β-lactamase; bla; confers resistance to ampicillin, carbenicillin, and related antibiotics
   1782..1886    -  promoter       AmpR promoter: bla
   1939..2367    -  rep_origin     f1 ori (sequence partly withheld): f1 bacteriophage origin of replication; arrow indicates direction of (+) strand synthesis
   2372..2438    -  CDS            lacZα (fragment): LacZα fragment of β-galactosidase; lacZ fragment
   2445..3422    +  promoter       CMV IE94 promoter: enhancer/promoter region of simian cytomegalovirus major immediate early transcription unit IE94
   3457..3475    +  promoter       SP6 promoter: promoter for bacteriophage SP6 RNA polymerase
   3521..5221    +  CDS            DVL3 (fragment): DVL3_HUMAN - Also known as KIAA0208. Experimental evidence at protein level: Swiss-Prot protein existence level 1. Involved in the signal transduction pathway mediated by multiple Wnt genes. From Homo sapiens (Human).
   5528..6243    +  CDS            GFP (fragment): Aequoria victoria green fluorescent protein
   6273..6290    -  promoter       T7 promoter (fragment): promoter for bacteriophage T7 RNA polymerase
   6295..6429    -  polyA_signal   SV40 poly(A) signal: SV40 polyadenylation signal
   6542..6560    -  promoter       T3 promoter: promoter for bacteriophage T3 RNA polymerase
   6605..6621    -  protein_bind   lac operator: The lac repressor binds to the lac operator to inhibit transcription in E. coli. This inhibition can be relieved by adding lactose or isopropyl-β-D-thiogalactopyranoside (IPTG). lac repressor encoded by lacI
   6629..6659    -  promoter       lac promoter: promoter for the E. coli lac operon
   6674..6695    -  protein_bind   CAP binding site: CAP binding activates transcription in the presence of cAMP. E. coli catabolite activator protein
   6708..6800    -  CDS            lacI (fragment): lac repressor; lacI; The lac repressor binds to the lac operator to inhibit transcription in E. coli. This inhibition can be relieved by adding lactose or isopropyl-β-D-thiogalactopyranoside (IPTG).
