[The description below was written by a language model from this plasmid's Addgene catalogue record and pLannotate feature annotations shown in this document.]
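Description:
pZS217 is a 6.8 kb plasmid built on the pCS2+8 backbone and intended as a template for in vitro transcription of mRNA encoding Dishevelled from the sea star Patiria miniata, fused at its C terminus to GFP. It is maintained in E. coli as a high-copy plasmid through a ColE1/pUC-type origin and selected with ampicillin via the β-lactamase gene and its native promoter. An f1 phage origin and remnants of the lac region (lacZα and lacI fragments, lac promoter, operator and CAP site) are also present as leftovers of the cloning vector lineage.

The expression cassette follows the usual pCS2 layout. A simian cytomegalovirus IE94 enhancer/promoter sits upstream of an SP6 RNA polymerase promoter, followed by the Dishevelled open reading frame, the GFP coding sequence, and an SV40 polyadenylation signal. The automated annotation labels the insert as a fragment of human DVL3, which reflects sequence homology to the vertebrate Dishevelled family rather than the actual source; the catalogue entry gives the species as Patiria miniata. The annotated homology region and GFP are separated by about 300 nt, presumably the less conserved C-terminal part of Dishevelled plus any linker. SP6 drives sense-strand transcription of the fusion for synthetic mRNA production, while the CMV IE94 promoter could in principle support direct expression in animal cells. Reverse-oriented T7 (partial) and T3 promoters lie downstream of the insert.

The resulting transcript would typically be introduced into oocytes or embryos to visualise Dishevelled localisation by fluorescence, consistent with the associated study of Dishevelled dynamics during axis specification in sea star oocytes. The restriction sites used for cloning are not recorded.
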