Addgene plasmid #177640: pZS217
Purpose: In vitro transcription of Patiria miniata Dishevelled
Depositing lab: Iain Cheeseman. Depositing organization: Whitehead Institute for Biomedical Research. Publication: Polarized Dishevelled dissolution and reassembly drives embryonic axis specification in sea star oocytes. Swartz SZ, Tan TH, Perillo M, Fakhri N, Wessel GM, Wikramanayake AH, Cheeseman IM. Curr Biol. 2021 Dec 20;31(24):5633-5641.e4. doi: 10.1016/j.cub.2021.10.022. Epub 2021 Nov 4. PubMed 34739818.
Backbone
  Vector backbone: pCS2+8
  Vector type: in vitro transcription
Growth in bacteria
  Bacterial resistance: Ampicillin, 100 μg/mL
  Growth temperature: 37°C
  Growth strain: DH5alpha
  Copy number: High Copy
Gene/Insert
  Gene/Insert name: Dishevelled
  Species: Patiria miniata
  Tag / fusion protein: GFP (C terminal on insert)
  Cloning method: Restriction Enzyme; 5′ cloning site unknown (unknown if destroyed)
Terms and licenses: Academic/Nonprofit Terms; Industry Terms: Not Available to Industry
How to cite: pZS217 was a gift from Iain Cheeseman (Addgene plasmid # 177640 ; http://n2t.net/addgene:177640 ; RRID:Addgene_177640)
